Addgene plasmid #23587: pDONR223-PIM2
Depositing lab: William Hahn & David Root. Depositing organization: Dana-Farber Cancer Institute. Publication: COT drives resistance to RAF inhibition through MAP kinase pathway reactivation. Johannessen CM, Boehm JS, Kim SY, Thomas SR, Wardwell L, Johnson LA, Emery CM, Stransky N, Cogdill AP, Barretina J, Caponigro G, Hieronymus H, Murray RR, Salehi-Ashtiani K, Hill DE, Vidal M, Zhao JJ, Yang X, Alkan O, Kim S, Harris JL, Wilson CJ, Myer VE, Finan PM, Root DE, Roberts TM, Golub T, Flaherty KT, Dummer R, Weber BL, Sellers WR, Schlegel R, Wargo JA, Hahn WC, Garraway LA. Nature. 2010 Dec 16;468(7326):968-72. doi: 10.1038/nature09627 PubMed 21107320.
Backbone
  Vector backbone: pDONR223
  Backbone manufacturer: Invitrogen
  Backbone size w/o insert (bp): 5005
  Vector type: Gateway Donor vector
Growth in bacteria
  Bacterial resistance: Spectinomycin, 50 μg/mL
  Growth temperature: 37°C
  Growth strain: DH5alpha
  Copy number: High Copy
Gene/Insert
  Gene/Insert name: PIM2 (alt name: pim-2 oncogene)
  Species: H. sapiens (human)
  Insert size (bp): 936
  Entrez Gene: PIM2
  Cloning method: Gateway Cloning
  Sequencing primers: 5′ M13pUC-fwd; 3′ M13rev
Terms and licenses: Academic/Nonprofit Terms; Industry Terms: Not Available to Industry
Depositor comments: The ORF has no Stop codon. This design enables easy recombination into a destination vector to add an epitope tag of choice and Stop codon to the ORF. Do NOT use this plasmid directly for transfections. A set of 4 custom lentiviral vectors is available ( pLX301 (http://www.addgene.org/25895/) , pLX302 (http://www.addgene.org/25896/) , pLX303 (http://www.addgene.org/25897/) , pLX304 (http://www.addgene.org/25890/) ) to be used to express these ORFs in mammalian cells. These plasmids are not included in the kit and must be ordered separately.
How to cite: pDONR223-PIM2 was a gift from William Hahn & David Root (Addgene plasmid # 23587 ; http://n2t.net/addgene:23587 ; RRID:Addgene_23587)
