[The description below was written by a language model from this plasmid's Addgene catalogue record.]
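Description:
pDONR223-PIM2 is a Gateway entry-type clone built on the pDONR223 donor vector backbone (about 5 kb without insert), carrying the human PIM2 open reading frame, also known as the pim-2 oncogene, as a 936 bp insert. It is a bacterial propagation plasmid rather than an expression vector: it is maintained at high copy in standard E. coli cloning strains and selected with spectinomycin. The insert was introduced by Gateway recombination, so the ORF would be expected to sit between recombination (att) sites that allow it to be moved into other vectors. However, no feature table is provided, and the record does not list the att sites, the origin of replication or other backbone elements individually. M13 forward and reverse primer sites flank the insert for sequence verification.

The key design feature is that the PIM2 ORF lacks a stop codon. This "open" configuration lets the coding sequence be recombined into a destination vector that supplies a C-terminal epitope tag and the stop codon in frame, so users can choose the tag and expression context. Because the record states no promoter for driving the ORF in mammalian cells, the depositors note that the plasmid should not be transfected directly. Instead, it serves as a shuttle source for transfer into expression vectors, and a set of companion lentiviral destination vectors (the pLX301–pLX304 series) is suggested for mammalian expression. The clone belongs to a kit of ORFs, and the associated publication concerns resistance to RAF inhibition through MAP kinase pathway reactivation.
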