>Addgene plasmid #23587 | pDONR223-PIM2 | depositor partial sequence | sequence record 10738 | Author sequence
ATGTTGACCAAGCCTCTACAGGGGCCTCCCGCGCCCCCCGGGACCCCCACGCCGCCGCCAGGAGGCAAGG
ATCGGGAAGCGTTCGAGGCCGAGTATCGACTCGGCCCCCTCCTGGGTAAGGGGGGCTTTGGCACCGTCTT
CGCAGGACACCGCCTCACAGATCGACTCCAGGTGGCCATCAAAGTGATTCCCCGGAATCGTGTGCTGGGC
TGGTCCCCCTTGTCAGACTCAGTCACATGCCCACTCGAAGTCGCACTGCTATGGAAAGTGGGTGCAGGTG
GTGGGCACCCTGGCGTGATCCGCCTGCTTGACTGGTTTGAGACACAGGAGGGCTTCATGCTGGTCCTCGA
GCGGCCTTTGCCCGCCCAGGATCTCTTTGACTATATCACAGAGAAGGGCCCACTGGGTGAAGGCCCAAGC
CGCTGCTTCTTTGGCCAAGTAGTGGCAGCCATCCAGCACTGCCATTCCCGTGGAGTTGTCCATCGTGACA
TCAAGGATGAGAACATCCTGATAGACCTACGCCGTGGCTGTGCCAAACTCATTGATTTTGGTTCTGGTGC
CCTGCTTCATGATGAACCCTACACTGACTTTGATGGGACAAGGGTGTACAGCCCCCCAGAGTGGATCTCT
CGACACCAGTACCATGCACTCCCGGCCACTGTCTGGTCACTGGGCATCCTCCTCTATGACATGGTGTGTG
GGGACATTCCCTTTGAGAGGGACCAGGAGATTCTGGAAGCTGAGCTCCACTTCCCAGCCCATGTCTCCCC
AGACTGCTGTGCCCTAATCCGCCGGTGCCTGGCCCCCAAACCTTCTTCCCGACCCTCACTGGAAGAGATC
CTGCTGGACCCCTGGATGCAAACACCAGCCGAGGATGTACCCCTCAACCCCTCCAAAGGAGGCCCTGCCC
CTTTGGCCTGGTCCTTGCTACCCTAA
