>Addgene plasmid #23587 | pDONR223-PIM2 | addgene partial sequence | sequence record 29409 | 23587 with M13pUC-fwd
CTCGGGCCCAATAATGATTTTATTTTGACTGATAGTGACCTGTTCGTTGCAACAAATTGATGAGCAATGC
TTTTTTATAATGCCAACTTTGTACAAAAAAGTTGGCATGTTGACCAAGCCTCTACAGGGGCCTCCCGCGC
CCCCCGGGACCCCCACGCCGCCGCCAGGAGGCAAGGATCGGGAAGCGTTCGAGGCCGAGTATCGACTCGG
CCCCCTCCTGGGTAAGGGGGGCTTTGGCACCGTCTTCGCAGGACACCGCCTCACAGATCGACTCCAGGTG
GCCATCAAAGTGATTCCCCGGAATCGTGTGCTGGGCTGGTCCCCCTTGTCAGACTCAGTCACATGCCCAC
TCGAAGTCGCACTGCTATGGAAAGTGGGTGCAGGTGGTGGGCACCCTGGCGTGATCCGCCTGCTTGACTG
GTTTGAGACACAGGAGGGCTTCATGCTGGTCCTCGAGCGGCCTTTGCCCGCCCAGGATCTCTTTGACTAT
ATCACAGAGAAGGGCCCACTGGGTGAAGGCCCAAGCCGCTGCTTCTTTGGCCAAGTAGTGGCAGCCATCC
AGCACTGCCATTCCCGTGGAGTTGTCCATCGTGACATCAAGGATGAGAACATCCTGATAGACCTAC
